Addgene plasmid #44363: pINDUCER11 (miR-RUG)
Purpose: Inducible lentiviral gene silencing vector. Insert PheSGly294, (XhoI to EcoR1; 1.4kb), can be replaced w mir30 based hairpin of interest
Depositing lab: Thomas Westbrook. Depositing organization: Baylor College of Medicine. Publication: The pINDUCER lentiviral toolkit for inducible RNA interference in vitro and in vivo. Meerbrey KL, Hu G, Kessler JD, Roarty K, Li MZ, Fang JE, Herschkowitz JI, Burrows AE, Ciccia A, Sun T, Schmitt EM, Bernardi RJ, Fu X, Bland CS, Cooper TA, Schiff R, Rosen JM, Westbrook TF, Elledge SJ. Proc Natl Acad Sci U S A. 2011 Mar 1;108(9):3665-70. doi: 10.1073/pnas.1019736108. Epub 2011 Feb 9. PubMed 21307310.
Backbone
  Vector backbone: GIPZ
  Backbone manufacturer: Open Biosystems
  Backbone size w/o insert (bp): 11688
  Total vector size (bp): 14699
  Modifications to backbone: pINDUCER11 (miR-RUG) was made by first digesting pINDUCER10 with XbaI and PacI to remove the rtTA through the puromycin resistance gene. The rtTAIRES segment was removed from pIndmir3Luc-miR by XbaI and NotI digest. eGFP was PCR amplified from MSCV-N-eGFP-ENTR using primers 5′-TAATACATGT ATCGATCCACCATGGTGAGCAAGGGC and 5′-GATCTTAATTAA TTACTTGTACAGCTCGTCCATGCCG. The PCR product was digested with PciI and PacI. The vector, rtTA-IRES, and eGFP were then ligated and sequence verified.
  Vector type: Lentiviral
  Selectable markers: EGFP; RFP
Growth in bacteria
  Bacterial resistance: Ampicillin, 100 μg/mL
  Growth temperature: 37°C
  Growth strain: Stbl3
  Copy number: High Copy
Gene/Insert
  Gene/Insert name: PheS Gly294
  gRNA/shRNA sequence: mir30
  Species: P. haloplanktis
Terms and licenses: Academic/Nonprofit Terms; Industry Terms: Not Available to Industry
How to cite: pINDUCER11 (miR-RUG) was a gift from Thomas Westbrook (Addgene plasmid # 44363 ; http://n2t.net/addgene:44363 ; RRID:Addgene_44363)
