[The description below was written by a language model from this plasmid's Addgene catalogue record and pLannotate feature annotations shown in this document.]
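Description:
pINDUCER11 (miR-RUG) is a doxycycline-inducible lentiviral RNAi vector of about 14.7 kb built on the GIPZ backbone. It is propagated in E. coli as a high-copy plasmid through a ColE1/pUC-type origin with ampicillin selection. An f1 origin and an EM7-driven bleomycin/Zeocin resistance gene are also annotated, along with backbone remnants such as an SV40 promoter followed by fragmentary hygromycin and ble sequences. The viral portion is an HIV-1-derived self-inactivating design: a truncated 5' LTR, Ψ packaging signal, partial gag, RRE, cPPT/CTS, WPRE and a ΔU3 3' LTR.

Two expression units sit between the LTRs. The first is a tetracycline response element with a minimal CMV promoter that drives TurboRFP, followed by miR-30a 5' and 3' flanking sequences, so that the red reporter and the embedded hairpin arise from one inducible transcript. In the deposited form the hairpin position holds a roughly 1.4 kb PheS Gly294 stuffer between XhoI and EcoRI, which is meant to be replaced by a miR-30-based shRNA of interest. Such pheS variants are commonly used for counterselection in bacteria, although the record does not say that is its role here. The catalogue lists the species as P. haloplanktis, whereas the annotation matches E. coli pheS with a pheT fragment. The second unit is a constitutive human UbC promoter driving rtTA3, bordered by a loxP site and a partial loxP site, then an EMCV IRES and EGFP.

EGFP therefore marks transduced cells in place of drug selection, and doxycycline lets rtTA3 switch on RFP and the shRNA together, so knockdown induction can be tracked by fluorescence. The two sequence records, which differ slightly in length, show the same features in opposite orientations.
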