Features (pLannotate 1.2.2; 43 found; start..end, strand, type, name):
      1..589     +  rep_origin     ori: high-copy-number ColE1/pMB1/pBR322/pUC origin of replication
    772..864     +  CDS            lacI (fragment): lac repressor; lacI; The lac repressor binds to the lac operator to inhibit transcription in E. coli. This inhibition can be relieved by adding lactose or isopropyl-β-D-thiogalactopyranoside (IPTG).
    877..898     +  protein_bind   CAP binding site: CAP binding activates transcription in the presence of cAMP. E. coli catabolite activator protein
    913..943     +  promoter       lac promoter: promoter for the E. coli lac operon
    947..969     +  protein_bind   lac operator (fragment): The lac repressor binds to the lac operator to inhibit transcription in E. coli. This inhibition can be relieved by adding lactose or isopropyl-β-D-thiogalactopyranoside (IPTG). lac repressor encoded by lacI
   1080..1161    -  polyA_signal   SV40 poly(A) signal: SV40 polyadenylation signal
   1156..1281    -  CDS            ble (fragment): BLE_KLEPN - Experimental evidence at protein level: Swiss-Prot protein existence level 1. Binding protein with a strong affinity to the bleomycin family of antibiotics. Binds to CL990; an antimitotic-antibiotic compound. From Klebsiella pneumoniae.
   1291..1907    -  CDS            HygR (fragment): aminoglycoside phosphotransferase from E. coli confers resistance to hygromycin
   1984..2313    -  promoter       SV40 promoter: SV40 enhancer and early promoter
   2327..2755    -  rep_origin     f1 ori (sequence partly withheld): f1 bacteriophage origin of replication; arrow indicates direction of (+) strand synthesis
   2776..2797    -  promoter       SV40 promoter (fragment): SV40 enhancer and early promoter
   2801..3025    -  polyA_signal   bGH poly(A) signal: bovine growth hormone polyadenylation signal
   3132..3365    -  LTR            3' LTR (ΔU3): self-inactivating 3' long terminal repeat (LTR) from HIV-1
   3367..3555    -  CDS            nef (fragment): NEF_HV1Z2 - Experimental evidence at protein level: Swiss-Prot protein existence level 1. Extracellular Nef protein targets CD4(+) T-lymphocytes for apoptosis by interacting with CXCR4 surface receptors. From Human immunodeficiency virus type 1 group M subtype D (isolate Z2/CDC-Z34) (HIV-1).
   3572..4160    -  misc_feature   WPRE: woodchuck hepatitis virus posttranscriptional regulatory element
   4182..4901    -  CDS            EGFP: the original enhanced GFP (Yang et al., 1996) mammalian codon-optimized
   4919..5491    -  misc_feature   IRES: internal ribosome entry site (IRES) of the encephalomyocarditis virus (EMCV)
   5509..5539    -  protein_bind   loxP (fragment): Cre-mediated recombination occurs in the 8-bp core sequence (GCATACAT). Cre recombinase
   5549..5659    -  CDS            VP48: 3 tandem repeats of the minimal activation domain of herpes simplex virus VP16 (Cheng et al., 2013)
   5589..6286    -  CDS            rtTA3 (fragment): reverse tetracycline transactivator 3 activates expression from Tet-responsive promoters in the presence of doxycycline
   6293..6326    +  protein_bind   loxP: Cre-mediated recombination occurs in the 8-bp core sequence (GCATACAT). Cre recombinase
   6333..7544    -  promoter       UbC promoter: human ubiquitin C promoter
   7595..7707    -  ncRNA          3' miR-30a: sequence downstream of the 71-nt precursor of the human miR-30a microRNA (Zeng et al., 2002) miRNA
   7889..8869    +  CDS            pheS: SYFA_ECOLI - Experimental evidence at protein level: Swiss-Prot protein existence level 1. From Escherichia coli (strain K12).
   8887..8988    +  CDS            pheT (fragment): SYFB_ECOLI - Experimental evidence at protein level: Swiss-Prot protein existence level 1. From Escherichia coli (strain K12).
   9098..9126    +  misc_feature   MCS (fragment): pBluescript multiple cloning site
   9125..9218    -  ncRNA          5' miR-30a: sequence upstream of the 71-nt precursor of the human miR-30a microRNA (Zeng et al., 2002) miRNA
   9269..9964    -  CDS            TurboRFP: red fluorescent protein from Entacmaea quadricolor mammalian codon-optimized
  10061..10099   -  promoter       minimal CMV promoter: human cytomegalovirus (CMV) immediate early promoter
  10104..10121   -  misc_feature   MCS (fragment): pUC18/19 multiple cloning site
  10132..10402   -  protein_bind   tetracycline response element: contains seven copies of the tetracycline operator tetO tetracycline repressor TetR
  10472..10519   +  promoter       EM7 promoter: synthetic bacterial promoter&nbsp
  10539..10913   +  CDS            BleoR: antibiotic-binding protein; Sh ble from Streptoalloteichus hindustanus; confers resistance to bleomycin, phleomycin, and Zeocin™
  10978..11095   -  misc_feature   cPPT/CTS: central polypurine tract and central termination sequence of HIV-1
  11145..11245   -  CDS            Rev (fragment): human immunodeficiency virus 1 (HIV-1) Rev protein; rev; enhances nuclear export of unspliced and incompletely spliced viral mRNAs
  11622..11855   -  misc_feature   RRE: The Rev response element (RRE) of HIV-1 allows for Rev-dependent mRNA export from the nucleus to the cytoplasm.
  12030..12368   -  CDS            HIV-1 gag (fragment): gag protein from human immunodeficiency virus 1; gag
  12352..12477   -  misc_feature   HIV-1 Ψ: packaging signal of human immunodeficiency virus type 1
  12524..12781   -  LTR            5' LTR (truncated): truncated 5' long terminal repeat (LTR) from HIV-1
  12829..13158   -  CDS            nef (fragment): NEF_HV1BR - Experimental evidence at protein level: Swiss-Prot protein existence level 1. Extracellular Nef protein targets CD4(+) T-lymphocytes for apoptosis by interacting with CXCR4 surface receptors (PubMed:14990729). From Human immunodeficiency virus type 1 group M subtype B (isolate BRU/LAI) (HIV-1).
  13325..13459   -  polyA_signal   SV40 poly(A) signal: SV40 polyadenylation signal
  13507..13611   +  promoter       AmpR promoter: bla
  13612..14472   +  CDS            AmpR: β-lactamase; bla; confers resistance to ampicillin, carbenicillin, and related antibiotics
>Addgene plasmid #44363 | pINDUCER11 (miR-RUG) | addgene full sequence | sequence record 476316 | Addgene Long Read Sequencing Result
TTGAGATCCTTTTTTTCTGCGCGTAATCTGCTGCTTGCAAACAAAAAAACCACCGCTACCAGCGGTGGTT
TGTTTGCCGGATCAAGAGCTACCAACTCTTTTTCCGAAGGTAACTGGCTTCAGCAGAGCGCAGATACCAA
ATACTGTTCTTCTAGTGTAGCCGTAGTTAGGCCACCACTTCAAGAACTCTGTAGCACCGCCTACATACCT
CGCTCTGCTAATCCTGTTACCAGTGGCTGCTGCCAGTGGCGATAAGTCGTGTCTTACCGGGTTGGACTCA
AGACGATAGTTACCGGATAAGGCGCAGCGGTCGGGCTGAACGGGGGGTTAGTGCACACAGCCCAGCTTGG
AGCGAACGACCTACACCGAACTGAGATACCTACAGCGTGAGCTATGAGAAAGCGCCACGCTTCCCGAAGG
GAGAAAGGCGGACAGGTATCCGGTAAGCGGCAGGGTCGGAACAGGAGAGCGCACGAGGGAGCTTCCAGGG
GGAAACGCCTGGTATCTTTATAGTCCTGTCGGGTTTCGCCACCTCTGACTTGAGCGTCGATTTTTGTGAT
GCTCATCAGGGGGGCGGAGCCTATGGAAAAACGCCAGCAACGCGGCCTTTTTACGGTTCCTGGCCTTTTG
CTGGCCTTTTGCTCACATGTTCTTTCCTGCGTTATCCCCTGATTCTGTGGATAACCGTATTACCGCCTTT
GAGTGAGCTGATACCGCTCGCCGCAGCCGAACGACCGAGCGCAGCGAGTCAGTGAGCGAGGAAGCGGAAG
AGCGCCCAATACGCAAACCGCCTCTCCCCGCGCGTTGGCCGATTCATTAATGCAGCTGGCACGACAGGTT
TCCCGACTGGAAAGCGGGCAGTGAGCGCAACGCAATTAATGTGAGTTAGCTCACTCATTAGGCACCCCAG
GCTTTACACTTTATGCTTCCGGCTCGTATGTTGTGTGGAATTGTGAGCGGATAACAATTTCACACAGGAA
ACAGCTATGACCATGATTACGCCAAGCTCTAGCTAGAGGTCGACGGTATACAGACATGATAAGATACATT
GATTAGTTTGGACAAACCACAACTAGAATGCAGTGAAAAAAATGCTTTATTTGTGAAATTTGTGATGCTA
TTGCTTTATTTGTAACCATTATAAGCTGCAATAAACAAGTTGGGGTGGGCGAAGAACTCCAGCATGAGAT
CCCCGCGCTGGAGGATCATCCAGCCGGCGTCCCGGAAAACGATTCCGAAGCCCAACCTTTCATAGAAGGC
GGCGGTGGAATCGAAATCTCGTAGCACGTGCTATTCCTTTGCCCTCGGACGAGTGCTGGGGCGTCGGTTT
CCACTATCGGCGAGTACTTCTACACAGCCATCGGTCCAGACGGCCGCGCTTCTGCGGGCGATTTGTGTAC
GCCCGACAGTCCCGGCTCCGGATCGGACGATTGCGTCGCATCGACCCTGCGCCCAAGCTGCATCATCGAA
ATTGCCGTCAACCAAGCTCTGATAGAGTTGGTCAAGACCAATGCGGAGCATATACGCCCGGAGCCGCGGC
GATCCTGCAAGCTCCGGATGCCTCCGCTCGAAGTAGCGCGTCTGCTGCTCCATACAAGCCAACCACGGCC
TCCAGAAGAAGATGTTGGCGACCTCGTATTGGGAATCCCCGAACATCGCCTCGCTCCAGTCAATGACCGC
TGTTATGCGGCCATTGTCCGTCAGGACATTGTTGGAGCCGAAATCCGCGTGCACGAGGTGCCGGACTTCG
GGGCAGTCCTCGGCCCAAAGCATCAGCTCATCGAGAGCCTGCGCGACGGACGCACTGACGGTGTCGTCCA
TCACAGTTTGCCAGTGATACACATGGGGATCAGCAATCGCGCATATGAAATCACGCCATGTAGTGTATTG
ACCGATTCCTTGCGGTCACGTCGCGGTGAGTTCAGGCTTTTTCATCACGTGCTGATCAGATCCGAAAATG
GATATACAAGCTCCCGGGAGCTTTTTGCAAAAGCCTAGGCCTCCAAAAAAGCCTCCTCACTACTTCTGGA
ATAGCTCAGAGGCAGAGGCGGCCTCGGCCTCTGCATAAATAAAAAAAATTAGTCAGCCATGGGGCGGAGA
ATGGGCGGAACTGGGCGGAGTTAGGGGCGGGATGGGCGGAGTTAGGGGCGGGACTATGGTTGCTGACTAA
TTGAGATGCATGCTTTGCATACTTCTGCCTGCTGGGGAGCCTGGGGACTTTCCACACCTGGTTGCTGACT
AATTGAGATGCATGCTTTGCATACTTCTGCCTGCTGGGGAGCCTGGGGACTTTCCACACCCTAACTGACA
CACATTCCACAGAATTAATTCGCGTTAAATTTTTGTTAAATCAGCTCATTTTTTAACCAATAGGCCGAAA
TCGGCAAAATCCCTTATAAATCAAAAGAATAGACCGAGATAGGGT
[37 nt withheld, positions 2426-2462]
AAAGAACGTGGACTCCAACGTCAAAGG
[49 nt withheld, positions 2490-2538]
T
[91 nt withheld, positions 2540-2630]
G
[124 nt withheld, positions 2632-2755]
GGGGATACCCCCTAGAGCCCCAGCTGGTTCTTTCCGCCTCAGAAGCCATAGAGCCCACCGCATCCCCAGC
ATGCCTGCTATTGTCTTCCCAATCCTCCCCCTTGCTGTCCTGCCCCACCCCACCCCCCAGAATAGAATGA
CACCTACTCAGACAATGCGATGCAATTTCCTCATTTTATTAGGAAAGGACAGTGGGAGTGGCACCTTCCA
GGGTCAAGGAAGGCACGGGGAAGGGGCAAACAACAGATGGCTGGCAACTAGAAGGCACAGTCGAGGCTGA
TCAGCGGGTTTAAACAATGTCAAGGCCTCTCACTCTCTGATATTCATTTCTTTGCAAGTTATAAATACTG
AATAATAAGATGACATGAACTACTACTGCTAGAGATTTTCCACACTGACTAAAAGGGTCTGAGGGATCTC
TAGTTACCAGAGTCACACAACAGACGGGCACACACTACTTGAAGCACTCAAGGCAAGCTTTATTGAGGCT
TAAGCAGTGGGTTCCCTAGTTAGCCAGAGAGCTCCCAGGCTCAGATCTGGTCTAACCAGAGAGACCCAGT
ACAAGCAAAAAGCAGATCTTGTCTTCGTTGGGAGTGAATTAGCCCTTCCAGTCCCCTCTTTTCTTTTAAA
AAGTGGCTAAGATCTACAGCTGCCTTGTAAGTCATTGGTCTTAAAGGTACCTGAGGTGTGACTGGAAAAC
CCACCTCCTCCTCCTCTTGTGCTTCTAGCCAGGCACAATCAGCATTGGTAGCTGCTGTATTGCTACTTGT
GATTGCTCCATGTTTTTCTAGGTCTCGACTGCAGAATTAATTCCAGGCGGGGAGGCGGCCCAAAGGGAGA
TCCGACTCGTCTGAGGGCGAAGGCGAAGACGCGGAAGAGGCCGCAGAGCCGGCAGCAGGCCGCGGGAAGG
AAGGTCCGCTGGATTGAGGGCCGAAGGGACGTAGCAGAAGGACGTCCCGCGCAGAATCCAGGTGGCAACA
CAGGCGAGCAGCCATGGAAAGGACGTCAGCTTCCCCGACAACACCACGGAATTGTCAGTGCCCAACAGCC
GAGCCCCTGTCCAGCAGCGGGCAAGGCAGGCGGCGATGAGTTCCGCCGTGGCAATAGGGAGGGGGAAAGC
GAAAGTCCCGGAAAGGAGCTGACAGGTGGTGGCAATGCCCCAACCAGTGGGGGTTGCGTCAGCAAACACA
GTGCACACCACGCCACGTTGCCTGACAACGGGCCACAACTCCTCATAAAGAGACAGCAACCAGGATTTAT
ACAAGGAGGAGAAAATGAAAGCCATACGGGAAGCAATAGCATGATACAAAGGCATTAAAGCAGCGTATCC
ACATAGCGTAAAAGGAGCAACATAGTTAAGAATACCAGTCAATCTTTCACAAATTTTGTAATCCAGAGGT
TGATTGTTCCAGACGCGCTTAATTAATTACTTGTACAGCTCGTCCATGCCGAGAGTGATCCCGGCGGCGG
TCACGAACTCCAGCAGGACCATGTGATCGCGCTTCTCGTTGGGGTCTTTGCTCAGGGCGGACTGGGTGCT
CAGGTAGTGGTTGTCGGGCAGCAGCACGGGGCCGTCGCCGATGGGGGTGTTCTGCTGGTAGTGGTCGGCG
AGCTGCACGCTGCCGTCCTCGATGTTGTGGCGGATCTTGAAGTTCACCTTGATGCCGTTCTTCTGCTTGT
CGGCCATGATATAGACGTTGTGGCTGTTGTAGTTGTACTCCAGCTTGTGCCCCAGGATGTTGCCGTCCTC
CTTGAAGTCGATGCCCTTCAGCTCGATGCGGTTCACCAGGGTGTCGCCCTCGAACTTCACCTCGGCGCGG
GTCTTGTAGTTGCCGTCGTCCTTGAAGAAGATGGTGCGCTCCTGGACGTAGCCTTCGGGCATGGCGGACT
TGAAGAAGTCGTGCTGCTTCATGTGGTCGGGGTAGCGGCTGAAGCACTGCACGCCGTAGGTCAGGGTGGT
CACGAGGGTGGGCCAGGGCACGGGCAGCTTGCCGGTGGTGCAGATGAACTTCAGGGTCAGCTTGCCGTAG
GTGGCATCGCCCTCGCCCTCGCCGGACACGCTGAACTTGTGGCCGTTTACGTCGCCGTCCAGCTCGACCA
GGATGGGCACCACCCCGGTGAACAGCTCCTCGCCCTTGCTCACCATGGTGGATCGATACATGGTATTATC
GTGTTTTTCAAAGGAAAACCACGTCCCCGTGGTTCGGGGGGCCTAGACGTTTTTTTAACCTCGACTAAAC
ACATGTAAAGCATGTGCACCGAGGCCCCAGATCAGATCCCATACAATGGGGTACCTTCTGGGCATCCTTC
AGCCCCTTGTTGAATACGCTTGAGGAGAGCCATTTGACTCTTTCCACAACTATCCAACTCACAACGTGGC
ACTGGGGTTGTGCCGCCTTTGCAGGTGTATCTTATACACGTGGCTTTTGGCCGCAGAGGCACCTGTCGCC
AGGTGGGGGGTTCCGCTGCCTGCAAAGGGTCGCTACAGACGTTGTTTGTCTTCAAGAAGCTTCCAGAGGA
ACTGCTTCCTTCACGACATTCAACAGACCTTGCATTCCTTTGGCGAGAGGGGAAAGACCCCTAGGAATGC
TCGTCAAGAAGACAGGGCCAGGTTTCCGGGCCCTCACATTGCCAAAAGACGGCAATATGGTGGAAAATAA
CATATAGACAAACGCACACCGGCCTTATTCCAAGCGGCTTCGGCCAGTAACGTTAGGGGGGGGGGAGGGA
GAGGGGCGGAATTGGCGCGCCATACTTCGTATAATGTATGCTATACGAAGTTATTTACCCGGGGAGCATG
TCAAGGTCAAAATCGTCAAGAGCGTCAGCAGGCAGCATATCAAGGTCAAAGTCGTCAAGGGCATCGGCTG
GGAGCATGTCTAAGTCAAAATCGTCAAGGGCGTCGGTCGGCCCGCCGCTTTCGCACTTTAGCTGTTTCTC
CAGGCCACATATGATTAGTTCCAGGCCGAAAAGGAAGGCAGGTTCGGCTCCCTGCCGGTCGAACAGCTCA
ATTGCTTGTCTCAGAAGTGGGGGCATAGAATCGGTGGTAGGTGTCTCTCTTTCCTCTTTTGCTACTTGAT
GCTCCTGTTCCTCCAATACGCAGCCCAGTGTAAAGTGGCCCACGGCGGACAGAGCGTACAGTGCGTTCTC
CAGGGAGAAGCCTTGCTGACACAGGAACGCGAGCTGATTTTCCAGGGTTTCGTACTGTTTCTCTGTTGGG
CGGGTGCCGAGATGCACTTTAGCCCCGTCGCGATGTGAGAGGAGAGCACAGCGGTATGACTTGGCGTTGT
TCCGCAGAAAGTCTTGCCATGACTCGCCTTCCAGGGGGCAGAAGTGGGTATGATGCCTGTCCAGCATCTC
GATTGGCAGGGCATCGAGCAGGGCCCGCTTGTTCTTCACGTGCCAGTACAGGGTAGGCTGCTCAACTCCC
AGCTTTTGAGCGAGTTTCCTTGTCGTCAGGCCTTCGATACCGACACCATTGAGTAATTCCAGAGCTCCGT
TTATGACTTTGCTCTTGTCCAGTCTAGACATGGTGGCATAACTTCGTATAGCATACATTATACGAAGTTA
TGGATCCGTCTAACAAAAAAGCCAAAAACGGCCAGAATTTAGCGGACAATTTACTAGTCTAACACTGAAA
ATTACATATTGACCCAAATGATTACATTTCAAAAGGTGCCTAAAAAACTTCACAAAACACACTCGCCAAC
CCCGAGCGCATAGTTCAAAACCGGAGCTTCAGCTACTTAAGAAGATAGGTACATAAAACCGACCAAAGAA
ACTGACGCCTCACTTATCCCTCCCCTCACCAGAGGTCCGGCGCCTGTCGATTCAGGAGAGCCTACCCTAG
GCCCGAACCCTGCGTCCTGCGACGGAGAAAAGCCTACCACACACCTACCGGCAGGTGGCCCCACCCTGCA
TTATAAGCCAACAGAACGGGTGACGTCACGACACGACGAGGGCGCGCGCTCCCAAAGGTACGGGTGCACT
GCCCAACGGCACCGCCATAACTGCCGCCCCCGCAACAGACGACAAACCGAGTTCTCCAGTCAGTGACAAA
CTTCACGTCAGGGTCCCCAGATGGTGCCCCAGCCCATCTCACCCGAATAAGAGCTTTCCCGCATTAGCGA
AGGCCTCAAGACCTTGGGTTCTTGCCGCCCACCATGCCCCCCACCTTGTTTCAACGACCTCACAGCCCGC
CTCACAAGCGTCTTCCATTCAAGACTCGGGAACAGCCGCCATTTTGCTGCGCTCCCCCCAACCCCCAGTT
CAGGGCAACCTTGCTCGCGGACCCAGACTACAGCCCTTGGCGGTCTCTCCACACGCTTCCGTCCCACCGA
GCGGCCCGGCGGCCACGAAAGCCCCGGCCAGCCCAGCAGCCCGCTACTCACCAAGTGACGATCACAGCGA
TCCACAAACAAGAACCGCGACCCAAATCCCGGCTGCGACGGAACTAGCTGTGCCACACCCGGCGCGTCCT
TATATAATCATCGGCGTTCACCGCCCCACGGAGATCCCTCCGCAGAATCGCCGAGAAGGGACTACTTTTC
CTCGCCTGTTCCGCTCTCTGGAAAGAAAACCAGTGCCCTAGAGTCACCCAAGTCCCGTCCTAAAATGTCC
TTCTGCTGATACTGGGGTTCTAAGGCCGAGTCTTATGAGCAGCGGGCCGCTGTCCTGAGCGTCCGGGCGG
AAGGATCAGGACGCTCGCTGCGCCCTTCGTCTGACGTGGCAGCGCTCGCCGTGAGGAGGGGGGCGCCCGC
GGGAGGCGCCAAAACCCGGCGCGGAGGCCAGATCTTACGCGTCGCCGCGTGTTTAAACGCATTAGTCTTC
CAATTGAAAAAAGTGATTTAATTTATACCATTTTAATTCAGCTTTGTAAAAATGTATCAAAGAGATAGCA
AGGTATTCAGTTTTAGTAAACAAGATAATTGCTCCTAAAGTAGCCCCTTGAATTCGTAATAGATCCACGG
AGATCACCCTGAAAATACAAATTCTCAGAATTGTGAGATCTAGGGATAACAGGGTAATCCGCGGTCGACG
GTATCGGGGACCAAAATGGCAAGTAAAATAGCCTGATGGGATAGGCTCTAAGTCCAACGAACCAGTGTCA
CCACTGACACAATGAGGAAAACCATGTCACATCTCGCAGAACTGGTTGCCAGTGCGAAGGCGGCCATTAG
CCAGGCGTCAGATGTTGCCGCGTTAGATAATGTGCGCGTCGAATATTTGGGTAAAAAAGGGCACTTAACC
CTTCAGATGACGACCCTGCGTGAGCTGCCGCCAGAAGAGCGTCCGGCAGCTGGTGCGGTTATCAACGAAG
CGAAAGAGCAGGTTCAGCAGGCGCTGAATGCGCGTAAAGCGGAACTGGAAAGCGCTGCACTGAATGCGCG
TCTGGCGGCGGAAACGATTGATGTCTCTCTGCCAGGTCGTCGCATTGAAAACGGCGGTCTGCATCCGGTT
ACCCGTACCATCGACCGTATCGAAAGTTTCTTCGGTGAGCTTGGCTTTACCGTGGCAACCGGGCCGGAAA
TCGAAGACGATTATCATAACTTCGATGCTCTGAACATTCCTGGTCACCACCCGGCGCGCGCTGACCACGA
CACTTTCTGGTTTGACACTACCCGCCTGCTGCGTACCCAGACCTCTGGCGTACAGATCCGCACCATGAAA
GCCCAGCAGCCACCGATTCGTATCATCGCGCCTGGCCGTGTTTATCGTAACGACTACGACCAGACTCACA
CGCCGATGTTCCATCAGATGGAAGGTCTGATTGTTGATACCAACATCAGCTTTACCAACCTGAAAGGCAC
GCTGCACGACTTCCTGCGTAACTTCTTTGAGGAAGATTTGCAGATTCGCTTCCGTCCTTCCTACTTCCCG
TTTACCGAACCTTCTGCAGAAGTGGACGTCATGGGTAAAAACGGTAAATGGCTGGAAGTGCTGGGCTGCG
GGATGGTGCATCCGAACGTGTTGCGTAACGTTGGCATCGACCCGGAAGTTTACTCTGGTTTCGGCTTCGG
GATGGGGATGGAGCGTCTGACTATGTTGCGTTACGGCGTCACCGACCTGCGTTCATTCTTCGAAAACGAT
CTGCGTTTCCTCAAACAGTTTAAATAAGGCAGGAATAGATTATGAAATTCAGTGAACTGTGGTTACGCGA
ATGGGTGAACCCGGCGATTGATAGCGATGCGCTGGCAAATCAAATCACTATGGCGGGCCTGGAAGTTGGG
GGATCGATCCGGTACCATTACCCTGTTATCCCTATCTAGACCCATGGTGGCGTCTCCTTCGGGCCCCTGG
AAGAGAACTTCCAGACTTCCACGGGGTACCAGCATATGGACGTCAAGCTTATCGATACCGTCGACCTCGA
GCCTTCTGTTGGGTTAACCTGAAGAAGTAATCCCAGCAAGTGTTTCCAAGATGTGCAGGCAACGATTCTG
TAAAGTACTGAAGCCTCATTCAACATAGTATATGTGCTGCCGAAGCGAGCACTTAACAAGGCTTGCGGCC
GCATCATCTGTGCCCCAGTTTGCTAGGGAGGTCGCAGTACTTGGCCACAGCCATCTCGTGCTGCTCGACG
TAGGTCTCTTTGTCGGCCTCCTTGATTCTTTCCAGTCTGTGGTCCACGAAGTGGAAGCCGGGCATCTTGA
GGTTCTTAGCGGGTTTCTTGGATCTGTATGTGGTCTTGAAGGAGCAGTGCAGGTAGCCCCCGCCCACGAG
CTTCAGGGCCATCTGGCTGTGGCCTCTCAGGCCGCCGTCAGCGGGGTACAGCATCTCGGTGTTGGCCTCC
CAGCCGCGTGTTTTCTTCTGCATCACAGGGCCGTTGGATGGGAAGTTCACCCCGTTGATCTTGACGTTGT
AGATGATGCAGCCGTTCTGGAAGCTGGTGTCCTGGGTAGCGGTCAGCACGCCCCCGTCTTCGTATGTGGT
GATTCTCTCCCATGTGAAGCCCTCAGGGAAGGACTGCTTAAAGAAGTCGGGGATGCCCTGGGTGTGGTTG
ATGAAGGCTTTGCTGCCGTACATGAAGCTGGTAGCCAGGATGTCGAAGGCGAAGGGGAGAGGGCCGCCCT
CGACCACCTTGATCTTCATGGTCTGGGTGCCCTCGTAGGGCTTGCCTTCGCCCTCGGATGTGCACTTGAA
GTGGTGGTTGTTCACGGTGCCCTCCATGTACAGCTTCATGTGCATGTTCTCCTTGATCAGCTCGCTCATG
GTGGCGACCGGTAGGCTGGATCGGTCCCGGTGTCTTCTATGGAGGTCAAAACAGCGTGGATGGCGTCTCC
AGGCGATCTGACGGTTCACTAAACGAGCTCTGCTTATATAGGCCTCCCACCGTACACGCCTACCTCGACC
CGGGTACCGAGCTCGACTTTCACTTTTCTCTATCACTGATAGGGAGTGGTAAACTCGACTTTCACTTTTC
TCTATCACTGATAGGGAGTGGTAAACTCGACTTTCACTTTTCTCTATCACTGATAGGGAGTGGTAAACTC
GACTTTCACTTTTCTCTATCACTGATAGGGAGTGGTAAACTCGACTTTCACTTTTCTCTATCACTGATAG
GGAGTGGTAAACTCGACTTTCACTTTTCTCTATCACTGATAGGGAGTGGTAAACTCGACTTTCACTTTTC
TCTATCACTGATAGGGAGTGGTAAAGGATCCAGTCGACTGAATTGGTTCCTTTAAGCTAGCCTAGAACCT
CGGACCTGCAGCACGTGTTGACAATTAATCATCGGCATAGTATATCGGCATAGTATAATACGACTCACTA
TAGGAGGGCCACCATGGCCAAGTTGACCAGTGCCGTTCCGGTGCTCACCGCGCGCGACGTCGCCGGAGCG
GTCGAGTTCTGGACCGACCGGCTCGGGTTCTCCCGGGACTTCGTGGAGGACGACTTCGCCGGTGTGGTCC
GGGACGACGTGACCCTGTTCATCAGCGCGGTCCAGGACCAGGTGGTGCCGGACAACACCCTGGCCTGGGT
GTGGGTGCGCGGCCTGGACGAGCTGTACGCCGAGTGGTCGGAGGTCGTGTCCACGAACTTCCGGGACGCC
TCCGGGCCGGCCATGACCGAGATCGGCGAGCAGCCGTGGGGGCGGGAGTTCGCCCTGCGCGACCCGGCCG
GCAACTGCGTGCACTTCGTGGCCGAGGAGCAGGACTGATTCCGGACTAGAGCGGGCCCGGTACTAACCAA
ACTGGATCTCTGCTGTCCCTGTAATAAACCCGAAAATTTTGAATTTTTGTAATTTGTTTTTGTAATTCTT
TAGTTTGTATGTCTGTTGCTATTATGTCTACTATTCTTTCCCCTGCACTGTACCCCCCAATCCCCCCTTT
TCTTTTAAAATTGTGGATGAATACTGCCATTTGTCTGCAGAATTGGCGCACGCAGTGCCGATCCGTTCAC
TAATCGAATGGATCTGTCTCTGTCTCTCTCTCCACCTTCTTCTTCTATTCCTTCGGGCCTGTCGGGTCCC
CTCGGGGTTGGGAGGTGGGTCTGAAACGATAATGGTGAATATCCCTGCCTAACTCTATTCACTATAGAAA
GTACAGCAAAAACTATTCTTAAACCTACCAAGCCTCCTACTATCATTATGAATAATTTTATATACCACAG
CCAATTTGTTATGTTAAACCAATTCCACAAACTTGCCCATTTATCTAATTCCAATAATTCTTGTTCATTC
TTTTCTTGCTGGTTTTGCGATTCTTCAATTAAGGAGTGTATTAAGCTTGTGTAATTGTTAATTTCTCTGT
CCCACTCCATCCAGGTCGTGTGATTCCAAATCTGTTCCAGAGATTTATTACTCCAACTAGCATTCCAAGG
CACAGCAGTGGTGCAAATGAGTTTTCCAGAGCAACCCCAAATCCCCAGGAGCTGTTGATCCTTTAGGTAT
CTTTCCACAGCCAGGATTCTTGCCTGGAGCTGCTTGATGCCCCAGACTGTGAGTTGCAACAGATGCTGTT
GCGCCTCAATAGCCCTCAGCAAATTGTTCTGCTGCTGCACTATACCAGACAATAATTGTCTGGCCTGTAC
CGTCAGCGTCATTGACGCTGCGCCCATAGTGCTTCCTGCTGCTCCCAAGAACCCAAGGAACAAAGCTCCT
ATTCCCACTGCTCTTTTTTCTCTCTGCACCACTCTTCTCTTTGCCTTGGTGGGTGCTACTCCTAATGGTT
CAATTTTTACTACTTTATATTTATATAATTCACTTCTCCAATTGTCCCTCATATCTCCTCCTCCAGGTCT
GAAGATCAGCGGCCGGCCGCTTGCTGTGCGGTGGTCTTACTTTTGTTTTGCTCTTCCTCTATCTTGTCTA
AAGCTTCCTTGGTGTCTTTTATCTCTATCCTTTGATGCACACAATAGAGGGTTGCTACTGTATTATATAA
TGATCTAAGTTCTTCTGATCCTGTCTGAAGGGATGGTTGTAGCTGTCCCAGTATTTGTCTACAGCCTTCT
GATGTTTCTAACAGGCCAGGATTAACTGCGAATCGTTCTAGCTCCCTGCTTGCCCATACTATATGTTTTA
ATTTATATTTTTTCTTTCCCCCTGGCCTTAACCGAATTTTTTCCCATCGCGATCTAATTCTCCCCCGCTT
AATACTGACGCTCTCGCACCCATCTCTCTCCTTCTAGCCTCCGCTAGTCAAAATTTTTGGCGTACTCACC
AGTCGCCGCCCCTCGCCTCTTGCCGTGCGCGCTTCAGCAAGCCGAGTCCTGCGTCGAGAGAGCTCCTCTG
GTTTCCCTTTCGCTTTCAAGTCCCTGTTCGGGCGCCACTGCTAGAGATTTTCCACACTGACTAAAAGGGT
CTGAGGGATCTCTAGTTACCAGAGTCACACAACAGACGGGCACACACTACTTGAAGCACTCAAGGCAAGC
TTTATTGAGGCTTAAGCAGTGGGTTCCCTAGTTAGCCAGAGAGCTCCCAGGCTCAGATCTGGTCTAACCA
GAGAGACCCAGTACAGGCAAAAAGCAGCTGCTTATATGCAGGATCTGAGGGCTCGCCACTCCCCAGTCCC
GCCCAGGCCACGCCTCCCTGGAAAGTCCCCAGCGGAAAGTCCCTTGTAGCAAGCTCGATATCAGCAGTTC
TTGAAGTACTCCGGATGCAGCTCTCGGGCCACGTGATGAAATGCTAGGCGGCTGTCAAACCTCCACTCTA
ACACTTCTCTCTCCGGGTCATCCATCCCATGCAGGCTCACAGGGTGTAACAAGCTGGTGTTCTCTCCTTT
ATTGGCCTCTTCTACCTTATCTGGCTCAACTGGTACTAGCTTGTAGCACCATCCAAAGGTCAGTGGATAT
CTGACCCCTGGCCCTGGTGTGTAGTTCTGCTAATCAGGGAAGTAGCCTTGTGTGTGGTAGATCCACAGAT
CAAGGATATCTTGTCTTCTTTGGGAGTGAATTAGCCCTTCCAACTACTAAGTTTGTAGTACATATTTAAC
AAATACAATTTCTTTAAAATGAAAATAATTCAGAGGAATCACAGGTTTAGAGTAAATGAAACCACAGGTA
ATTGGCAGTGGTAATAGGGTATGGGGTGGGAAGTTTGGGATGATTTTGGTTAGCTTGAGTTATCCAGTTG
ATCCAGACATGATAAGATACATTGATGAGTTTGGACAAACCACAACTAGAATGCAGTGAAAAAAATGCTT
TATTTGTGAAATTTGTGATGCTATTGCTTTATTTGTAACCATTATAAGCTGCAATAAACAAGTTGATCTC
CCGATCCGTCGACGTCAGGTGGCACTTTTCGGGGAAATGTGCGCGGAACCCCTATTTGTTTATTTTTCTA
AATACATTCAAATATGTATCCGCTCATGAGACAATAACCCTGATAAATGCTTCAATAATATTGAAAAAGG
AAGAGTATGAGTATTCAACATTTCCGTGTCGCCCTTATTCCCTTTTTTGCGGCATTTTGCCTTCCTGTTT
TTGCTCACCCAGAAACGCTGGTGAAAGTAAAAGATGCTGAAGATCAGTTGGGTGCACGAGTGGGTTACAT
CGAACTGGATCTCAACAGCGGTAAGATCCTTGAGAGTTTTCGCCCCGAAGAACGTTTTCCAATGATGAGC
ACTTTTAAAGTTCTGCTATGTGGCGCGGTATTATCCCGTATTGACGCCGGGCAAGAGCAACTCGGTCGCC
GCATACACTATTCTCAGAATGACTTGGTTGAGTACTCACCAGTCACAGAAAAGCATCTTACGGATGGCAT
GACAGTAAGAGAATTATGCAGTGCTGCCATAACCATGAGTGATAACACTGCGGCCAACTTACTTCTGACA
ACGATCGGAGGACCGAAGGAGCTAACCGCTTTTTTGCACAACATGGGGGATCATGTAACTCGCCTTGATC
GTTGGGAACCGGAGCTGAATGAAGCCATACCAAACGACGAGCGTGACACCACGATGCCTGTAGCAATGGC
AACAACGTTGCGCAAACTATTAACTGGCGAACTACTTACTCTAGCTTCCCGGCAACAATTAATAGACTGG
ATGGAGGCGGATAAAGTTGCAGGACCACTTCTGCGCTCGGCCCTTCCGGCTGGCTGGTTTATTGCTGATA
AATCTGGAGCCGGTGAGCGTGGGTCTCGCGGTATCATTGCAGCACTGGGGCCAGATGGTAAGCCCTCCCG
TATCGTAGTTATCTACACGACGGGGAGTCAGGCAACTATGGATGAACGAAATAGACAGATCGCTGAGATA
GGTGCCTCACTGATTAAGCATTGGTAACTGTCAGACCAAGTTTACTCATATATACTTTAGATTGATTTAA
AACTTCATTTTTAATTTAAAAGGATCTAGGTGAAGATCCTTTTTGATAATCTCATGACCAAAATCCCTTA
ACGTGAGTTTTCGTTCCACTGAGCGTCAGACCCCGTAGAAAAGATCAAAGGATCTTC
