Features (pLannotate 1.2.2; 43 found; start..end, strand, type, name):
    500..733     +  misc_feature   RRE: The Rev response element (RRE) of HIV-1 allows for Rev-dependent mRNA export from the nucleus to the cytoplasm.
   1110..1210    +  CDS            Rev (fragment): human immunodeficiency virus 1 (HIV-1) Rev protein; rev; enhances nuclear export of unspliced and incompletely spliced viral mRNAs
   1260..1377    +  misc_feature   cPPT/CTS: central polypurine tract and central termination sequence of HIV-1
   1442..1816    -  CDS            BleoR: antibiotic-binding protein; Sh ble from Streptoalloteichus hindustanus; confers resistance to bleomycin, phleomycin, and Zeocin™
   1836..1883    -  promoter       EM7 promoter: synthetic bacterial promoter&nbsp
   1953..2223    +  protein_bind   tetracycline response element: contains seven copies of the tetracycline operator tetO tetracycline repressor TetR
   2234..2251    +  misc_feature   MCS (fragment): pUC18/19 multiple cloning site
   2256..2294    +  promoter       minimal CMV promoter: human cytomegalovirus (CMV) immediate early promoter
   2391..3086    +  CDS            TurboRFP: red fluorescent protein from Entacmaea quadricolor mammalian codon-optimized
   3137..3230    +  ncRNA          5' miR-30a: sequence upstream of the 71-nt precursor of the human miR-30a microRNA (Zeng et al., 2002) miRNA
   3229..3257    -  misc_feature   MCS (fragment): pBluescript multiple cloning site
   3367..3468    -  CDS            pheT (fragment): SYFB_ECOLI - Experimental evidence at protein level: Swiss-Prot protein existence level 1. From Escherichia coli (strain K12).
   3486..4466    -  CDS            pheS: SYFA_ECOLI - Experimental evidence at protein level: Swiss-Prot protein existence level 1. From Escherichia coli (strain K12).
   4648..4760    +  ncRNA          3' miR-30a: sequence downstream of the 71-nt precursor of the human miR-30a microRNA (Zeng et al., 2002) miRNA
   4811..6022    +  promoter       UbC promoter: human ubiquitin C promoter
   6029..6062    -  protein_bind   loxP: Cre-mediated recombination occurs in the 8-bp core sequence (GCATACAT). Cre recombinase
   6069..6766    +  CDS            rtTA3 (fragment): reverse tetracycline transactivator 3 activates expression from Tet-responsive promoters in the presence of doxycycline
   6696..6806    +  CDS            VP48: 3 tandem repeats of the minimal activation domain of herpes simplex virus VP16 (Cheng et al., 2013)
   6816..6846    +  protein_bind   loxP (fragment): Cre-mediated recombination occurs in the 8-bp core sequence (GCATACAT). Cre recombinase
   6864..7436    +  misc_feature   IRES: internal ribosome entry site (IRES) of the encephalomyocarditis virus (EMCV)
   7454..8173    +  CDS            EGFP: the original enhanced GFP (Yang et al., 1996) mammalian codon-optimized
   8195..8783    +  misc_feature   WPRE: woodchuck hepatitis virus posttranscriptional regulatory element
   8800..8988    +  CDS            nef (fragment): NEF_HV1Z2 - Experimental evidence at protein level: Swiss-Prot protein existence level 1. Extracellular Nef protein targets CD4(+) T-lymphocytes for apoptosis by interacting with CXCR4 surface receptors. From Human immunodeficiency virus type 1 group M subtype D (isolate Z2/CDC-Z34) (HIV-1).
   8990..9223    +  LTR            3' LTR (ΔU3): self-inactivating 3' long terminal repeat (LTR) from HIV-1
   9330..9554    +  polyA_signal   bGH poly(A) signal: bovine growth hormone polyadenylation signal
   9558..9579    +  promoter       SV40 promoter (fragment): SV40 enhancer and early promoter
   9600..10028   +  rep_origin     f1 ori (sequence partly withheld): f1 bacteriophage origin of replication; arrow indicates direction of (+) strand synthesis
  10042..10371   +  promoter       SV40 promoter: SV40 enhancer and early promoter
  10448..11064   +  CDS            HygR (fragment): aminoglycoside phosphotransferase from E. coli confers resistance to hygromycin
  11074..11199   +  CDS            ble (fragment): BLE_KLEPN - Experimental evidence at protein level: Swiss-Prot protein existence level 1. Binding protein with a strong affinity to the bleomycin family of antibiotics. Binds to CL990; an antimitotic-antibiotic compound. From Klebsiella pneumoniae.
  11194..11275   +  polyA_signal   SV40 poly(A) signal: SV40 polyadenylation signal
  11386..11408   -  protein_bind   lac operator (fragment): The lac repressor binds to the lac operator to inhibit transcription in E. coli. This inhibition can be relieved by adding lactose or isopropyl-β-D-thiogalactopyranoside (IPTG). lac repressor encoded by lacI
  11412..11442   -  promoter       lac promoter: promoter for the E. coli lac operon
  11457..11478   -  protein_bind   CAP binding site: CAP binding activates transcription in the presence of cAMP. E. coli catabolite activator protein
  11491..11583   -  CDS            lacI (fragment): lac repressor; lacI; The lac repressor binds to the lac operator to inhibit transcription in E. coli. This inhibition can be relieved by adding lactose or isopropyl-β-D-thiogalactopyranoside (IPTG).
  11766..12354   -  rep_origin     ori: high-copy-number ColE1/pMB1/pBR322/pUC origin of replication
  12525..13385   -  CDS            AmpR: β-lactamase; bla; confers resistance to ampicillin, carbenicillin, and related antibiotics
  13386..13490   -  promoter       AmpR promoter: bla
  13538..13672   +  polyA_signal   SV40 poly(A) signal: SV40 polyadenylation signal
  13839..14168   +  CDS            nef (fragment): NEF_HV1BR - Experimental evidence at protein level: Swiss-Prot protein existence level 1. Extracellular Nef protein targets CD4(+) T-lymphocytes for apoptosis by interacting with CXCR4 surface receptors (PubMed:14990729). From Human immunodeficiency virus type 1 group M subtype B (isolate BRU/LAI) (HIV-1).
  14216..14473   +  LTR            5' LTR (truncated): truncated 5' long terminal repeat (LTR) from HIV-1
  14520..14645   +  misc_feature   HIV-1 Ψ: packaging signal of human immunodeficiency virus type 1
  14696..325     +  CDS            HIV-1 gag (fragment) (across the origin): gag protein from human immunodeficiency virus 1; gag
>Addgene plasmid #44363 | pINDUCER11 (miR-RUG) Sequencing Result | analyzer sequence | sequence record 194422
GTCAGTATTAAGCGGGGGAGAATTAGATCGCGATGGGAAAAAATTCGGTTAAGGCCAGGGGGAAAGAAAA
AATATAAATTAAAACATATAGTATGGGCAAGCAGGGAGCTAGAACGATTCGCAGTTAATCCTGGCCTGTT
AGAAACATCAGAAGGCTGTAGACAAATACTGGGACAGCTACAACCATCCCTTCAGACAGGATCAGAAGAA
CTTAGATCATTATATAATACAGTAGCAACCCTCTATTGTGTGCATCAAAGGATAGAGATAAAAGACACCA
AGGAAGCTTTAGACAAGATAGAGGAAGAGCAAAACAAAAGTAAGACCACCGCACAGCAAGCGGCCGGCCG
CTGATCTTCAGACCTGGAGGAGGAGATATGAGGGACAATTGGAGAAGTGAATTATATAAATATAAAGTAG
TAAAAATTGAACCATTAGGAGTAGCACCCACCAAGGCAAAGAGAAGAGTGGTGCAGAGAGAAAAAAGAGC
AGTGGGAATAGGAGCTTTGTTCCTTGGGTTCTTGGGAGCAGCAGGAAGCACTATGGGCGCAGCGTCAATG
ACGCTGACGGTACAGGCCAGACAATTATTGTCTGGTATAGTGCAGCAGCAGAACAATTTGCTGAGGGCTA
TTGAGGCGCAACAGCATCTGTTGCAACTCACAGTCTGGGGCATCAAGCAGCTCCAGGCAAGAATCCTGGC
TGTGGAAAGATACCTAAAGGATCAACAGCTCCTGGGGATTTGGGGTTGCTCTGGAAAACTCATTTGCACC
ACTGCTGTGCCTTGGAATGCTAGTTGGAGTAATAAATCTCTGGAACAGATTTGGAATCACACGACCTGGA
TGGAGTGGGACAGAGAAATTAACAATTACACAAGCTTAATACACTCCTTAATTGAAGAATCGCAAAACCA
GCAAGAAAAGAATGAACAAGAATTATTGGAATTAGATAAATGGGCAAGTTTGTGGAATTGGTTTAACATA
ACAAATTGGCTGTGGTATATAAAATTATTCATAATGATAGTAGGAGGCTTGGTAGGTTTAAGAATAGTTT
TTGCTGTACTTTCTATAGTGAATAGAGTTAGGCAGGGATATTCACCATTATCGTTTCAGACCCACCTCCC
AACCCCGAGGGGACCCGACAGGCCCGAAGGAATAGAAGAAGAAGGTGGAGAGAGAGACAGAGACAGATCC
ATTCGATTAGTGAACGGATCGGCACTGCGTGCGCCAATTCTGCAGACAAATGGCAGTATTCATCCACAAT
TTTAAAAGAAAAGGGGGGATTGGGGGGTACAGTGCAGGGGAAAGAATAGTAGACATAATAGCAACAGACA
TACAAACTAAAGAATTACAAAAACAAATTACAAAAATTCAAAATTTTCGGGTTTATTACAGGGACAGCAG
AGATCCAGTTTGGTTAGTACCGGGCCCGCTCTAGTCCGGAATCAGTCCTGCTCCTCGGCCACGAAGTGCA
CGCAGTTGCCGGCCGGGTCGCGCAGGGCGAACTCCCGCCCCCACGGCTGCTCGCCGATCTCGGTCATGGC
CGGCCCGGAGGCGTCCCGGAAGTTCGTGGACACGACCTCCGACCACTCGGCGTACAGCTCGTCCAGGCCG
CGCACCCACACCCAGGCCAGGGTGTTGTCCGGCACCACCTGGTCCTGGACCGCGCTGATGAACAGGGTCA
CGTCGTCCCGGACCACACCGGCGAAGTCGTCCTCCACGAAGTCCCGGGAGAACCCGAGCCGGTCGGTCCA
GAACTCGACCGCTCCGGCGACGTCGCGCGCGGTGAGCACCGGAACGGCACTGGTCAACTTGGCCATGGTG
GCCCTCCTATAGTGAGTCGTATTATACTATGCCGATATACTATGCCGATGATTAATTGTCAACACGTGCT
GCAGGTCCGAGGTTCTAGGCTAGCTTAAAGGAACCAATTCAGTCGACTGGATCCTTTACCACTCCCTATC
AGTGATAGAGAAAAGTGAAAGTCGAGTTTACCACTCCCTATCAGTGATAGAGAAAAGTGAAAGTCGAGTT
TACCACTCCCTATCAGTGATAGAGAAAAGTGAAAGTCGAGTTTACCACTCCCTATCAGTGATAGAGAAAA
GTGAAAGTCGAGTTTACCACTCCCTATCAGTGATAGAGAAAAGTGAAAGTCGAGTTTACCACTCCCTATC
AGTGATAGAGAAAAGTGAAAGTCGAGTTTACCACTCCCTATCAGTGATAGAGAAAAGTGAAAGTCGAGCT
CGGTACCCGGGTCGAGGTAGGCGTGTACGGTGGGAGGCCTATATAAGCAGAGCTCGTTTAGTGAACCGTC
AGATCGCCTGGAGACGCCATCCACGCTGTTTTGACCTCCATAGAAGACACCGGGACCGATCCAGCCTACC
GGTCGCCACCATGAGCGAGCTGATCAAGGAGAACATGCACATGAAGCTGTACATGGAGGGCACCGTGAAC
AACCACCACTTCAAGTGCACATCCGAGGGCGAAGGCAAGCCCTACGAGGGCACCCAGACCATGAAGATCA
AGGTGGTCGAGGGCGGCCCTCTCCCCTTCGCCTTCGACATCCTGGCTACCAGCTTCATGTACGGCAGCAA
AGCCTTCATCAACCACACCCAGGGCATCCCCGACTTCTTTAAGCAGTCCTTCCCTGAGGGCTTCACATGG
GAGAGAATCACCACATACGAAGACGGGGGCGTGCTGACCGCTACCCAGGACACCAGCTTCCAGAACGGCT
GCATCATCTACAACGTCAAGATCAACGGGGTGAACTTCCCATCCAACGGCCCTGTGATGCAGAAGAAAAC
ACGCGGCTGGGAGGCCAACACCGAGATGCTGTACCCCGCTGACGGCGGCCTGAGAGGCCACAGCCAGATG
GCCCTGAAGCTCGTGGGCGGGGGCTACCTGCACTGCTCCTTCAAGACCACATACAGATCCAAGAAACCCG
CTAAGAACCTCAAGATGCCCGGCTTCCACTTCGTGGACCACAGACTGGAAAGAATCAAGGAGGCCGACAA
AGAGACCTACGTCGAGCAGCACGAGATGGCTGTGGCCAAGTACTGCGACCTCCCTAGCAAACTGGGGCAC
AGATGATGCGGCCGCAAGCCTTGTTAAGTGCTCGCTTCGGCAGCACATATACTATGTTGAATGAGGCTTC
AGTACTTTACAGAATCGTTGCCTGCACATCTTGGAAACACTTGCTGGGATTACTTCTTCAGGTTAACCCA
ACAGAAGGCTCGAGGTCGACGGTATCGATAAGCTTGACGTCCATATGCTGGTACCCCGTGGAAGTCTGGA
AGTTCTCTTCCAGGGGCCCGAAGGAGACGCCACCATGGGTCTAGATAGGGATAACAGGGTAATGGTACCG
GATCGATCCCCCAACTTCCAGGCCCGCCATAGTGATTTGATTTGCCAGCGCATCGCTATCAATCGCCGGG
TTCACCCATTCGCGTAACCACAGTTCACTGAATTTCATAATCTATTCCTGCCTTATTTAAACTGTTTGAG
GAAACGCAGATCGTTTTCGAAGAATGAACGCAGGTCGGTGACGCCGTAACGCAACATAGTCAGACGCTCC
ATCCCCATCCCGAAGCCGAAACCAGAGTAAACTTCCGGGTCGATGCCAACGTTACGCAACACGTTCGGAT
GCACCATCCCGCAGCCCAGCACTTCCAGCCATTTACCGTTTTTACCCATGACGTCCACTTCTGCAGAAGG
TTCGGTAAACGGGAAGTAGGAAGGACGGAAGCGAATCTGCAAATCTTCCTCAAAGAAGTTACGCAGGAAG
TCGTGCAGCGTGCCTTTCAGGTTGGTAAAGCTGATGTTGGTATCAACAATCAGACCTTCCATCTGATGGA
ACATCGGCGTGTGAGTCTGGTCGTAGTCGTTACGATAAACACGGCCAGGCGCGATGATACGAATCGGTGG
CTGCTGGGCTTTCATGGTGCGGATCTGTACGCCAGAGGTCTGGGTACGCAGCAGGCGGGTAGTGTCAAAC
CAGAAAGTGTCGTGGTCAGCGCGCGCCGGGTGGTGACCAGGAATGTTCAGAGCATCGAAGTTATGATAAT
CGTCTTCGATTTCCGGCCCGGTTGCCACGGTAAAGCCAAGCTCACCGAAGAAACTTTCGATACGGTCGAT
GGTACGGGTAACCGGATGCAGACCGCCGTTTTCAATGCGACGACCTGGCAGAGAGACATCAATCGTTTCC
GCCGCCAGACGCGCATTCAGTGCAGCGCTTTCCAGTTCCGCTTTACGCGCATTCAGCGCCTGCTGAACCT
GCTCTTTCGCTTCGTTGATAACCGCACCAGCTGCCGGACGCTCTTCTGGCGGCAGCTCACGCAGGGTCGT
CATCTGAAGGGTTAAGTGCCCTTTTTTACCCAAATATTCGACGCGCACATTATCTAACGCGGCAACATCT
GACGCCTGGCTAATGGCCGCCTTCGCACTGGCAACCAGTTCTGCGAGATGTGACATGGTTTTCCTCATTG
TGTCAGTGGTGACACTGGTTCGTTGGACTTAGAGCCTATCCCATCAGGCTATTTTACTTGCCATTTTGGT
CCCCGATACCGTCGACCGCGGATTACCCTGTTATCCCTAGATCTCACAATTCTGAGAATTTGTATTTTCA
GGGTGATCTCCGTGGATCTATTACGAATTCAAGGGGCTACTTTAGGAGCAATTATCTTGTTTACTAAAAC
TGAATACCTTGCTATCTCTTTGATACATTTTTACAAAGCTGAATTAAAATGGTATAAATTAAATCACTTT
TTTCAATTGGAAGACTAATGCGTTTAAACACGCGGCGACGCGTAAGATCTGGCCTCCGCGCCGGGTTTTG
GCGCCTCCCGCGGGCGCCCCCCTCCTCACGGCGAGCGCTGCCACGTCAGACGAAGGGCGCAGCGAGCGTC
CTGATCCTTCCGCCCGGACGCTCAGGACAGCGGCCCGCTGCTCATAAGACTCGGCCTTAGAACCCCAGTA
TCAGCAGAAGGACATTTTAGGACGGGACTTGGGTGACTCTAGGGCACTGGTTTTCTTTCCAGAGAGCGGA
ACAGGCGAGGAAAAGTAGTCCCTTCTCGGCGATTCTGCGGAGGGATCTCCGTGGGGCGGTGAACGCCGAT
GATTATATAAGGACGCGCCGGGTGTGGCACAGCTAGTTCCGTCGCAGCCGGGATTTGGGTCGCGGTTCTT
GTTTGTGGATCGCTGTGATCGTCACTTGGTGAGTAGCGGGCTGCTGGGCTGGCCGGGGCTTTCGTGGCCG
CCGGGCCGCTCGGTGGGACGGAAGCGTGTGGAGAGACCGCCAAGGGCTGTAGTCTGGGTCCGCGAGCAAG
GTTGCCCTGAACTGGGGGTTGGGGGGAGCGCAGCAAAATGGCGGCTGTTCCCGAGTCTTGAATGGAAGAC
GCTTGTGAGGCGGGCTGTGAGGTCGTTGAAACAAGGTGGGGGGCATGGTGGGCGGCAAGAACCCAAGGTC
TTGAGGCCTTCGCTAATGCGGGAAAGCTCTTATTCGGGTGAGATGGGCTGGGGCACCATCTGGGGACCCT
GACGTGAAGTTTGTCACTGACTGGAGAACTCGGTTTGTCGTCTGTTGCGGGGGCGGCAGTTATGGCGGTG
CCGTTGGGCAGTGCACCCGTACCTTTGGGAGCGCGCGCCCTCGTCGTGTCGTGACGTCACCCGTTCTGTT
GGCTTATAATGCAGGGTGGGGCCACCTGCCGGTAGGTGTGTGGTAGGCTTTTCTCCGTCGCAGGACGCAG
GGTTCGGGCCTAGGGTAGGCTCTCCTGAATCGACAGGCGCCGGACCTCTGGTGAGGGGAGGGATAAGTGA
GGCGTCAGTTTCTTTGGTCGGTTTTATGTACCTATCTTCTTAAGTAGCTGAAGCTCCGGTTTTGAACTAT
GCGCTCGGGGTTGGCGAGTGTGTTTTGTGAAGTTTTTTAGGCACCTTTTGAAATGTAATCATTTGGGTCA
ATATGTAATTTTCAGTGTTAGACTAGTAAATTGTCCGCTAAATTCTGGCCGTTTTTGGCTTTTTTGTTAG
ACGGATCCATAACTTCGTATAATGTATGCTATACGAAGTTATGCCACCATGTCTAGACTGGACAAGAGCA
AAGTCATAAACGGAGCTCTGGAATTACTCAATGGTGTCGGTATCGAAGGCCTGACGACAAGGAAACTCGC
TCAAAAGCTGGGAGTTGAGCAGCCTACCCTGTACTGGCACGTGAAGAACAAGCGGGCCCTGCTCGATGCC
CTGCCAATCGAGATGCTGGACAGGCATCATACCCACTTCTGCCCCCTGGAAGGCGAGTCATGGCAAGACT
TTCTGCGGAACAACGCCAAGTCATACCGCTGTGCTCTCCTCTCACATCGCGACGGGGCTAAAGTGCATCT
CGGCACCCGCCCAACAGAGAAACAGTACGAAACCCTGGAAAATCAGCTCGCGTTCCTGTGTCAGCAAGGC
TTCTCCCTGGAGAACGCACTGTACGCTCTGTCCGCCGTGGGCCACTTTACACTGGGCTGCGTATTGGAGG
AACAGGAGCATCAAGTAGCAAAAGAGGAAAGAGAGACACCTACCACCGATTCTATGCCCCCACTTCTGAG
ACAAGCAATTGAGCTGTTCGACCGGCAGGGAGCCGAACCTGCCTTCCTTTTCGGCCTGGAACTAATCATA
TGTGGCCTGGAGAAACAGCTAAAGTGCGAAAGCGGCGGGCCGACCGACGCCCTTGACGATTTTGACTTAG
ACATGCTCCCAGCCGATGCCCTTGACGACTTTGACCTTGATATGCTGCCTGCTGACGCTCTTGACGATTT
TGACCTTGACATGCTCCCCGGGTAAATAACTTCGTATAGCATACATTATACGAAGTATGGCGCGCCAATT
CCGCCCCTCTCCCTCCCCCCCCCCTAACGTTACTGGCCGAAGCCGCTTGGAATAAGGCCGGTGTGCGTTT
GTCTATATGTTATTTTCCACCATATTGCCGTCTTTTGGCAATGTGAGGGCCCGGAAACCTGGCCCTGTCT
TCTTGACGAGCATTCCTAGGGGTCTTTCCCCTCTCGCCAAAGGAATGCAAGGTCTGTTGAATGTCGTGAA
GGAAGCAGTTCCTCTGGAAGCTTCTTGAAGACAAACAACGTCTGTAGCGACCCTTTGCAGGCAGCGGAAC
CCCCCACCTGGCGACAGGTGCCTCTGCGGCCAAAAGCCACGTGTATAAGATACACCTGCAAAGGCGGCAC
AACCCCAGTGCCACGTTGTGAGTTGGATAGTTGTGGAAAGAGTCAAATGGCTCTCCTCAAGCGTATTCAA
CAAGGGGCTGAAGGATGCCCAGAAGGTACCCCATTGTATGGGATCTGATCTGGGGCCTCGGTGCACATGC
TTTACATGTGTTTAGTCGAGGTTAAAAAAACGTCTAGGCCCCCCGAACCACGGGGACGTGGTTTTCCTTT
GAAAAACACGATAATACCATGTATCGATCCACCATGGTGAGCAAGGGCGAGGAGCTGTTCACCGGGGTGG
TGCCCATCCTGGTCGAGCTGGACGGCGACGTAAACGGCCACAAGTTCAGCGTGTCCGGCGAGGGCGAGGG
CGATGCCACCTACGGCAAGCTGACCCTGAAGTTCATCTGCACCACCGGCAAGCTGCCCGTGCCCTGGCCC
ACCCTCGTGACCACCCTGACCTACGGCGTGCAGTGCTTCAGCCGCTACCCCGACCACATGAAGCAGCACG
ACTTCTTCAAGTCCGCCATGCCCGAAGGCTACGTCCAGGAGCGCACCATCTTCTTCAAGGACGACGGCAA
CTACAAGACCCGCGCCGAGGTGAAGTTCGAGGGCGACACCCTGGTGAACCGCATCGAGCTGAAGGGCATC
GACTTCAAGGAGGACGGCAACATCCTGGGGCACAAGCTGGAGTACAACTACAACAGCCACAACGTCTATA
TCATGGCCGACAAGCAGAAGAACGGCATCAAGGTGAACTTCAAGATCCGCCACAACATCGAGGACGGCAG
CGTGCAGCTCGCCGACCACTACCAGCAGAACACCCCCATCGGCGACGGCCCCGTGCTGCTGCCCGACAAC
CACTACCTGAGCACCCAGTCCGCCCTGAGCAAAGACCCCAACGAGAAGCGCGATCACATGGTCCTGCTGG
AGTTCGTGACCGCCGCCGGGATCACTCTCGGCATGGACGAGCTGTACAAGTAATTAATTAAGCGCGTCTG
GAACAATCAACCTCTGGATTACAAAATTTGTGAAAGATTGACTGGTATTCTTAACTATGTTGCTCCTTTT
ACGCTATGTGGATACGCTGCTTTAATGCCTTTGTATCATGCTATTGCTTCCCGTATGGCTTTCATTTTCT
CCTCCTTGTATAAATCCTGGTTGCTGTCTCTTTATGAGGAGTTGTGGCCCGTTGTCAGGCAACGTGGCGT
GGTGTGCACTGTGTTTGCTGACGCAACCCCCACTGGTTGGGGCATTGCCACCACCTGTCAGCTCCTTTCC
GGGACTTTCGCTTTCCCCCTCCCTATTGCCACGGCGGAACTCATCGCCGCCTGCCTTGCCCGCTGCTGGA
CAGGGGCTCGGCTGTTGGGCACTGACAATTCCGTGGTGTTGTCGGGGAAGCTGACGTCCTTTCCATGGCT
GCTCGCCTGTGTTGCCACCTGGATTCTGCGCGGGACGTCCTTCTGCTACGTCCCTTCGGCCCTCAATCCA
GCGGACCTTCCTTCCCGCGGCCTGCTGCCGGCTCTGCGGCCTCTTCCGCGTCTTCGCCTTCGCCCTCAGA
CGAGTCGGATCTCCCTTTGGGCCGCCTCCCCGCCTGGAATTAATTCTGCAGTCGAGACCTAGAAAAACAT
GGAGCAATCACAAGTAGCAATACAGCAGCTACCAATGCTGATTGTGCCTGGCTAGAAGCACAAGAGGAGG
AGGAGGTGGGTTTTCCAGTCACACCTCAGGTACCTTTAAGACCAATGACTTACAAGGCAGCTGTAGATCT
TAGCCACTTTTTAAAAGAAAAGAGGGGACTGGAAGGGCTAATTCACTCCCAACGAAGACAAGATCTGCTT
TTTGCTTGTACTGGGTCTCTCTGGTTAGACCAGATCTGAGCCTGGGAGCTCTCTGGCTAACTAGGGAACC
CACTGCTTAAGCCTCAATAAAGCTTGCCTTGAGTGCTTCAAGTAGTGTGTGCCCGTCTGTTGTGTGACTC
TGGTAACTAGAGATCCCTCAGACCCTTTTAGTCAGTGTGGAAAATCTCTAGCAGTAGTAGTTCATGTCAT
CTTATTATTCAGTATTTATAACTTGCAAAGAAATGAATATCAGAGAGTGAGAGGCCTTGACATTGTTTAA
ACCCGCTGATCAGCCTCGACTGTGCCTTCTAGTTGCCAGCCATCTGTTGTTTGCCCCTTCCCCGTGCCTT
CCTTGACCCTGGAAGGTGCCACTCCCACTGTCCTTTCCTAATAAAATGAGGAAATTGCATCGCATTGTCT
GAGTAGGTGTCATTCTATTCTGGGGGGTGGGGTGGGGCAGGACAGCAAGGGGGAGGATTGGGAAGACAAT
AGCAGGCATGCTGGGGATGCGGTGGGCTCTATGGCTTCTGAGGCGGAAAGAACCAGCTGGGGCTCTAGGG
GGTATCCCC
[124 nt withheld, positions 9600-9723]
C
[91 nt withheld, positions 9725-9815]
A
[49 nt withheld, positions 9817-9865]
CCTTTGACGTTGGAGTCCACGTTCTTT
[37 nt withheld, positions 9893-9929]
ACCCTATCTCGGTCTATTCTTTTGATTTATAAGGGATTTTGCCGATTTCGGCCTATTGGTTAAAAAATGA
GCTGATTTAACAAAAATTTAACGCGAATTAATTCTGTGGAATGTGTGTCAGTTAGGGTGTGGAAAGTCCC
CAGGCTCCCCAGCAGGCAGAAGTATGCAAAGCATGCATCTCAATTAGTCAGCAACCAGGTGTGGAAAGTC
CCCAGGCTCCCCAGCAGGCAGAAGTATGCAAAGCATGCATCTCAATTAGTCAGCAACCATAGTCCCGCCC
CTAACTCCGCCCATCCCGCCCCTAACTCCGCCCAGTTCCGCCCATTCTCCGCCCCATGGCTGACTAATTT
TTTTTATTTATGCAGAGGCCGAGGCCGCCTCTGCCTCTGAGCTATTCCAGAAGTAGTGAGGAGGCTTTTT
TGGAGGCCTAGGCTTTTGCAAAAAGCTCCCGGGAGCTTGTATATCCATTTTCGGATCTGATCAGCACGTG
ATGAAAAAGCCTGAACTCACCGCGACGTGACCGCAAGGAATCGGTCAATACACTACATGGCGTGATTTCA
TATGCGCGATTGCTGATCCCCATGTGTATCACTGGCAAACTGTGATGGACGACACCGTCAGTGCGTCCGT
CGCGCAGGCTCTCGATGAGCTGATGCTTTGGGCCGAGGACTGCCCCGAAGTCCGGCACCTCGTGCACGCG
GATTTCGGCTCCAACAATGTCCTGACGGACAATGGCCGCATAACAGCGGTCATTGACTGGAGCGAGGCGA
TGTTCGGGGATTCCCAATACGAGGTCGCCAACATCTTCTTCTGGAGGCCGTGGTTGGCTTGTATGGAGCA
GCAGACGCGCTACTTCGAGCGGAGGCATCCGGAGCTTGCAGGATCGCCGCGGCTCCGGGCGTATATGCTC
CGCATTGGTCTTGACCAACTCTATCAGAGCTTGGTTGACGGCAATTTCGATGATGCAGCTTGGGCGCAGG
GTCGATGCGACGCAATCGTCCGATCCGGAGCCGGGACTGTCGGGCGTACACAAATCGCCCGCAGAAGCGC
GGCCGTCTGGACCGATGGCTGTGTAGAAGTACTCGCCGATAGTGGAAACCGACGCCCCAGCACTCGTCCG
AGGGCAAAGGAATAGCACGTGCTACGAGATTTCGATTCCACCGCCGCCTTCTATGAAAGGTTGGGCTTCG
GAATCGTTTTCCGGGACGCCGGCTGGATGATCCTCCAGCGCGGGGATCTCATGCTGGAGTTCTTCGCCCA
CCCCAACTTGTTTATTGCAGCTTATAATGGTTACAAATAAAGCAATAGCATCACAAATTTCACAAATAAA
GCATTTTTTTCACTGCATTCTAGTTGTGGTTTGTCCAAACTAATCAATGTATCTTATCATGTCTGTATAC
CGTCGACCTCTAGCTAGAGCTTGGCGTAATCATGGTCATAGCTGTTTCCTGTGTGAAATTGTTATCCGCT
CACAATTCCACACAACATACGAGCCGGAAGCATAAAGTGTAAAGCCTGGGGTGCCTAATGAGTGAGCTAA
CTCACATTAATTGCGTTGCGCTCACTGCCCGCTTTCCAGTCGGGAAACCTGTCGTGCCAGCTGCATTAAT
GAATCGGCCAACGCGCGGGGAGAGGCGGTTTGCGTATTGGGCGCTCTTCCGCTTCCTCGCTCACTGACTC
GCTGCGCTCGGTCGTTCGGCTGCGGCGAGCGGTATCAGCTCACTCAAAGGCGGTAATACGGTTATCCACA
GAATCAGGGGATAACGCAGGAAAGAACATGTGAGCAAAAGGCCAGCAAAAGGCCAGGAACCGTAAAAAGG
CCGCGTTGCTGGCGTTTTTCCATAGGCTCCGCCCCCCTGATGAGCATCACAAAAATCGACGCTCAAGTCA
GAGGTGGCGAAACCCGACAGGACTATAAAGATACCAGGCGTTTCCCCCTGGAAGCTCCCTCGTGCGCTCT
CCTGTTCCGACCCTGCCGCTTACCGGATACCTGTCCGCCTTTCTCCCTTCGGGAAGCGTGGCGCTTTCTC
ATAGCTCACGCTGTAGGTATCTCAGTTCGGTGTAGGTCGTTCGCTCCAAGCTGGGCTGTGTGCACTAACC
CCCCGTTCAGCCCGACCGCTGCGCCTTATCCGGTAACTATCGTCTTGAGTCCAACCCGGTAAGACACGAC
TTATCGCCACTGGCAGCAGCCACTGGTAACAGGATTAGCAGAGCGAGGTATGTAGGCGGTGCTACAGAGT
TCTTGAAGTGGTGGCCTAACTACGGCTACACTAGAAGAACAGTATTTGGTATCTGCGCTCTGCTGAAGCC
AGTTACCTTCGGAAAAAGAGTTGGTAGCTCTTGATCCGGCAAACAAACCACCGCTGGTAGCGGTGGTTTT
TTTGTTTGCAAGCAGCAGATTACGCGCAGAAAAAAAGGATCTCAAGAAGATCCTTTGATCTTTTCTACGG
GGTCTGACGCTCAGTGGAACGAAAACTCACGTTAAGGGATTTTGGTCATGAGATTATCAAAAAGGATCTT
CACCTAGATCCTTTTAAATTAAAAATGAAGTTTTAAATCAATCTAAAGTATATATGAGTAAACTTGGTCT
GACAGTTACCAATGCTTAATCAGTGAGGCACCTATCTCAGCGATCTGTCTATTTCGTTCATCCATAGTTG
CCTGACTCCCCGTCGTGTAGATAACTACGATACGGGAGGGCTTACCATCTGGCCCCAGTGCTGCAATGAT
ACCGCGAGACCCACGCTCACCGGCTCCAGATTTATCAGCAATAAACCAGCCAGCCGGAAGGGCCGAGCGC
AGAAGTGGTCCTGCAACTTTATCCGCCTCCATCCAGTCTATTAATTGTTGCCGGGAAGCTAGAGTAAGTA
GTTCGCCAGTTAATAGTTTGCGCAACGTTGTTGCCATTGCTACAGGCATCGTGGTGTCACGCTCGTCGTT
TGGTATGGCTTCATTCAGCTCCGGTTCCCAACGATCAAGGCGAGTTACATGATCCCCCATGTTGTGCAAA
AAAGCGGTTAGCTCCTTCGGTCCTCCGATCGTTGTCAGAAGTAAGTTGGCCGCAGTGTTATCACTCATGG
TTATGGCAGCACTGCATAATTCTCTTACTGTCATGCCATCCGTAAGATGCTTTTCTGTGACTGGTGAGTA
CTCAACCAAGTCATTCTGAGAATAGTGTATGCGGCGACCGAGTTGCTCTTGCCCGGCGTCAATACGGGAT
AATACCGCGCCACATAGCAGAACTTTAAAAGTGCTCATCATTGGAAAACGTTCTTCGGGGCGAAAACTCT
CAAGGATCTTACCGCTGTTGAGATCCAGTTCGATGTAACCCACTCGTGCACCCAACTGATCTTCAGCATC
TTTTACTTTCACCAGCGTTTCTGGGTGAGCAAAAACAGGAAGGCAAAATGCCGCAAAAAAGGGAATAAGG
GCGACACGGAAATGTTGAATACTCATACTCTTCCTTTTTCAATATTATTGAAGCATTTATCAGGGTTATT
GTCTCATGAGCGGATACATATTTGAATGTATTTAGAAAAATAAACAAATAGGGGTTCCGCGCACATTTCC
CCGAAAAGTGCCACCTGACGTCGACGGATCGGGAGATCAACTTGTTTATTGCAGCTTATAATGGTTACAA
ATAAAGCAATAGCATCACAAATTTCACAAATAAAGCATTTTTTTCACTGCATTCTAGTTGTGGTTTGTCC
AAACTCATCAATGTATCTTATCATGTCTGGATCAACTGGATAACTCAAGCTAACCAAAATCATCCCAAAC
TTCCCACCCCATACCCTATTACCACTGCCAATTACCTGTGGTTTCATTTACTCTAAACCTGTGATTCCTC
TGAATTATTTTCATTTTAAAGAAATTGTATTTGTTAAATATGTACTACAAACTTAGTAGTTGGAAGGGCT
AATTCACTCCCAAAGAAGACAAGATATCCTTGATCTGTGGATCTACCACACACAAGGCTACTTCCCTGAT
TAGCAGAACTACACACCAGGGCCAGGGGTCAGATATCCACTGACCTTTGGATGGTGCTACAAGCTAGTAC
CAGTTGAGCCAGATAAGGTAGAAGAGGCCAATAAAGGAGAGAACACCAGCTTGTTACACCCTGTGAGCCT
GCATGGGATGGATGACCCGGAGAGAGAAGTGTTAGAGTGGAGGTTTGACAGCCGCCTAGCATTTCATCAC
GTGGCCCGAGAGCTGCATCCGGAGTACTTCAAGAACTGCTGATATCGAGCTTGCTACAAGGGACTTTCCG
CTGGGGACTTTCCAGGGAGGCGTGGCCTGGGCGGGACTGGGGAGTGGCGAGCCCTCAGATCCTGCATATA
AGCAGCTGCTTTTTGCCTGTACTGGGTCTCTCTGGTTAGACCAGATCTGAGCCTGGGAGCTCTCTGGCTA
ACTAGGGAACCCACTGCTTAAGCCTCAATAAAGCTTGCCTTGAGTGCTTCAAGTAGTGTGTGCCCGTCTG
TTGTGTGACTCTGGTAACTAGAGATCCCTCAGACCCTTTTAGTCAGTGTGGAAAATCTCTAGCAGTGGCG
CCCGAACAGGGACTTGAAAGCGAAAGGGAAACCAGAGGAGCTCTCTCGACGCAGGACTCGGCTTGCTGAA
GCGCGCACGGCAAGAGGCGAGGGGCGGCGACTGGTGAGTACGCCAAAAATTTTGACTAGCGGAGGCTAGA
AGGAGAGAGATGGGTGCGAGAGCGTCAGTATTAAGCGGGGGAGAATTAGATCGCGATGGGAAAAAATTCG
GTTARGGAGAGC
