>Addgene plasmid #44363 | pINDUCER11 (miR-RUG) | addgene partial sequence | sequence record 68834 | LNCX 5'-AGCTCGTTTAGTGAACCGTCAGATC-3'
TTTTGACCTCCATAGAAGACACCGGGACCGATCCAGCCTACCGGTCGCCACCATGAGCGAGCTGATCAAG
GAGAACATGCACATGAAGCTGTACATGGAGGGCACCGTGAACAACCACCACTTCAAGTGCACATCCGAGG
GCGAAGGCAAGCCCTACGAGGGCACCCAGACCATGAAGATCAAGGTGGTCGAGGGCGGCCCTCTCCCCTT
CGCCTTCGACATCCTGGCTACCAGCTTCATGTACGGCAGCAAAGCCTTCATCAACCACACCCAGGGCATC
CCCGACTTCTTTAAGCAGTCCTTCCCTGAGGGCTTCACATGGGAGAGAATCACCACATACGAAGACGGGG
GCGTGCTGACCGCTACCCAGGACACCAGCTTCCAGAACGGCTGCATCATCTACAACGTCAAGATCAACGG
GGTGAACTTCCCATCCAACGGCCCTGTGATGCAGAAGAAAACACGCGGCTGGGAGGCCAACACCGAGATG
CTGTACCCCGCTGACGGCGGCCTGAGAGGCCACAGCCAGATGGCCCTGAAGCTCGTGGGCGGGGGCTACC
TGCACTGCTCCTTCAAGACCACATACAGATCCAAGAAACCCGCTAAGAACCTCAAGATGCCCGGCTTCCA
CTTCGTGGACCACAGACTGGAAAGAATCAAGGAGGCCGACAAAGAGACCTACGTCGAGCAGCACGAGATG
GCTGTGGCCAAGTACTGCGACCTCCCTAGCAAACTGGGGCACAGATGATGCGGCCGCAAGCCTTGTTAAG
TGCTCGCTTCGGCAGCACATATACTATGTTGAATGAGGCTTCAGTACTTTACAGAATCGTTGCCTGCACA
TCTTGGAAACACTTGCTGGGATTACTTCTTCAGGTTAACCCAACA
