>Addgene plasmid #44363 | pINDUCER11 (miR-RUG) | addgene partial sequence | sequence record 68835 | IRES-F 5'-TGGCTCTCCTCAAGCGTATT-3'
CCAGAAGGTACCCCATTGTATGGGATCTGATCTGGGGCCTCGGTGCACATGCTTTACATGTGTTTAGTCG
AGGTTAAAAAAACGTCTAGGCCCCCCGAACCACGGGGACGTGGTTTTCCTTTGAAAAACACGATAATACC
ATGTATCGATCCACCATGGTGAGCAAGGGCGAGGAGCTGTTCACCGGGGTGGTGCCCATCCTGGTCGAGC
TGGACGGCGACGTAAACGGCCACAAGTTCAGCGTGTCCGGCGAGGGCGAGGGCGATGCCACCTACGGCAA
GCTGACCCTGAAGTTCATCTGCACCACCGGCAAGCTGCCCGTGCCCTGGCCCACCCTCGTGACCACCCTG
ACCTACGGCGTGCAGTGCTTCAGCCGCTACCCCGACCACATGAAGCAGCACGACTTCTTCAAGTCCGCCA
TGCCCGAAGGCTACGTCCAGGAGCGCACCATCTTCTTCAAGGACGACGGCAACTACAAGACCCGCGCCGA
GGTGAAGTTCGAGGGCGACACCCTGGTGAACCGCATCGAGCTGAAGGGCATCGACTTCAAGGAGGACGGC
AACATCCTGGGGCACAAGCTGGAGTACAACTACAACAGCCACAACGTCTATATCATGGCCGACAAGCAGA
AGAACGGCATCAAGGTGAACTTCAAGATCCGCCACAACATCGAGGACGGCAGCGTGCAGCTCGCCGACCA
CTACCAGCAGAACACCCCCATCGGCGACGGCCCCGTGCTGCTGCCCGACAACCACTACCTGAGCACCCAG
TCCGCCCTGAGCAAAGACCCCAACGAGAAGCGCGATCACATGGTCCTGCTGGAGTTCGTGACCGCCGCCG
GGATCACTCTCGGCATGGACGAGCTGTACAAGTAATTAATTAAGCGCGTCTGGAACAATCAACCTCTGGA
TTACAAAATTTGTGAAAGATTGACTGGTATTCTTAACTATGT
