>Addgene plasmid #44363 | pINDUCER11 (miR-RUG) | addgene partial sequence | sequence record 68836 | TagRFPmKate-F1 5'-AGGCCGACAAAGAGACCTAC-3'
GCCAAGTACTGCGACCTCCCTAGCAAACTGGGGCACAGATGATGCGGCCGCAAGCCTTGTTAAGTGCTCG
CTTCGGCAGCACATATACTATGTTGAATGAGGCTTCAGTACTTTACAGAATCGTTGCCTGCACATCTTGG
AAACACTTGCTGGGATTACTTCTTCAGGTTAACCCAACAGAAGGCTCGAGGTCGACGGTATCGATAAGCT
TGACGTCCATATGCTGGTACCCCGTGGAAGTCTGGAAGTTCTCTTCCAGGGGCCCGAAGGAGACGCCACC
ATGGGTCTAGATAGGGATAACAGGGTAATGGTACCGGATCGATCCCCCAACTTCCAGGCCCGCCATAGTG
ATTTGATTTGCCAGCGCATCGCTATCAATCGCCGGGTTCACCCATTCGCGTAACCACAGTTCACTGAATT
TCATAATCTATTCCTGCCTTATTTAAACTGTTTGAGGAAACGCAGATCGTTTTCGAAGAATGAACGCAGG
TCGGTGACGCCGTAACGCAACATAGTCAGACGCTCCATCCCCATCCCGAAGCCGAAACCAGAGTAAACTT
CCGGGTCGATGCCAACGTTACGCAACACGTTCGGATGCACCATCCCGCAGCCCAGCACTTCCAGCCATTT
ACCGTTTTTACCCATGACGTCCACTTCTGCAGAAGGTTCGGTAAACGGGAAGTAGGAAGGACGGAAGCGA
ATCTGCAAATCTTCCTCAAAGAAGTTACGCAGGAAGTCGTGCAGCGTGCCTTTCAGGTTGGTAAAGCTGA
TGTTGGTATCAACAATCAGACCTTCCATCTGATGGAACATCGGCGTGTGAGTCTGGTCGTAGTCGTTACG
ATAAACACGGCCAGGCGCGATGATACGAATCGGTGGCTGCTGGGCTTTCATGGTGCGGATCTGTACGCCA
GAGGTCTGGGTACGCAGCAGGCGGGTA
