>Addgene plasmid #44363 | pINDUCER11 (miR-RUG) | addgene partial sequence | sequence record 68837 | hUBCpro-F 5'-TGAAGCTCCGGTTTTGAACT-3'
TTTTGTGAAGTTTTTTAGGCACCTTTTGAAATGTAATCATTTGGGTCAATATGTAATTTTCAGTGTTAGA
CTAGTAAATTGTCCGCTAAATTCTGGCCGTTTTTGGCTTTTTTGTTAGACGGATCCATAACTTCGTATAA
TGTATGCTATACGAAGTTATGCCACCATGTCTAGACTGGACAAGAGCAAAGTCATAAACGGAGCTCTGGA
ATTACTCAATGGTGTCGGTATCGAAGGCCTGACGACAAGGAAACTCGCTCAAAAGCTGGGAGTTGAGCAG
CCTACCCTGTACTGGCACGTGAAGAACAAGCGGGCCCTGCTCGATGCCCTGCCAATCGAGATGCTGGACA
GGCATCATACCCACTTCTGCCCCCTGGAAGGCGAGTCATGGCAAGACTTTCTGCGGAACAACGCCAAGTC
ATACCGCTGTGCTCTCCTCTCACATCGCGACGGGGCTAAAGTGCATCTCGGCACCCGCCCAACAGAGAAA
CAGTACGAAACCCTGGAAAATCAGCTCGCGTTCCTGTGTCAGCAAGGCTTCTCCCTGGAGAACGCACTGT
ACGCTCTGTCCGCCGTGGGCCACTTTACACTGGGCTGCGTATTGGAGGAACAGGAGCATCAAGTAGCAAA
AGAGGAAAGAGAGACACCTACCACCGATTCTATGCCCCCACTTCTGAGACAAGCAATTGAGCTGTTCGAC
CGGCAGGGAGCCGAACCTGCCTTCCTTTTCGGCCTGGAACTAATCATATGTGGCCTGGAGAAACAGCTAA
AGTGCGAAAGCGGCGGGCCGACCGACGCCCTTGACGATTTTGACTTAGACATGCTCCCAGCCGATGCCCT
TGACGACTTTGACCTTGATATGCTGCCTGCTGAC
