>Addgene plasmid #44363 | pINDUCER11 (miR-RUG) | addgene partial sequence | sequence record 68839 | hUBCpro-R 5'-CTAAGGCCGAGTCTTATGAGCAG-3'
CGGGCGGAAGGATCAGGACGCTCGCTGCGCCCTTCGTCTGACGTGGCAGCGCTCGCCGTGAGGAGGGGGG
CGCCCGCGGGAGGCGCCAAAACCCGGCGCGGAGGCCAGATCTTACGCGTCGCCGCGTGTTTAAACGCATT
AGTCTTCCAATTGAAAAAAGTGATTTAATTTATACCATTTTAATTCAGCTTTGTAAAAATGTATCAAAGA
GATAGCAAGGTATTCAGTTTTAGTAAACAAGATAATTGCTCCTAAAGTAGCCCCTTGAATTCGTAATAGA
TCCACGGAGATCACCCTGAAAATACAAATTCTCAGAATTGTGAGATCTAGGGATAACAGGGTAATCCGCG
GTCGACGGTATCGGGGACCAAAATGGCAAGTAAAATAGCCTGATGGGATAGGCTCTAAGTCCAACGAACC
AGTGTCACCACTGACACAATGAGGAAAACCATGTCACATCTCGCAGAACTGGTTGCCAGTGCGAAGGCGG
CCATTAGCCAGGCGTCAGATGTTGCCGCGTTAGATAATGTGCGCGTCGAATATTTGGGTAAAAAAGGGCA
CTTAACCCTTCAGATGACGACCCTGCGTGAGCTGCCGCCAGAAGAGCGTCCGGCAGCTGGTGCGGTTATC
AACGAAGCGAAAGAGCAGGTTCAGCAGGCGCTGAATGCGCGTAAAGCGGAACTGGAAAGCGCTGCACTGA
ATGCGCGTCTGGCGGCGGAAACGATTGATGTCTCTCTGCCAGGTCGTCGCATTGAAAACGGCGGTCTGCA
TCCGGTTACCCGTACCATCGACCGTATCGAAAGTTTCTTCGGTGAGCTTGGCTTTACCGTGGCAACCGGG
CCGGAAATC
